>Addgene plasmid #143486 | pJT23_GalL_BE-PAPAP | addgene full sequence | sequence record 305108 | Addgene NGS Result
TTGAGATCCTTTTTTTCTGCGCGTAATCTGCTGCTTGCAAACAAAAAAACCACCGCTACCAGCGGTGGTT
TGTTTGCCGGATCAAGAGCTACCAACTCTTTTTCCGAAGGTAACTGGCTTCAGCAGAGCGCAGATACCAA
ATACTGTTCTTCTAGTGTAGCCGTAGTTAGGCCACCACTTCAAGAACTCTGTAGCACCGCCTACATACCT
CGCTCTGCTAATCCTGTTACCAGTGGCTGCTGCCAGTGGCGATAAGTCGTGTCTTACCGGGTTGGACTCA
AGACGATAGTTACCGGATAAGGCGCAGCGGTCGGGCTGAACGGGGGGTTCGTGCACACAGCCCAGCTTGG
AGCGAACGACCTACACCGAACTGAGATACCTACAGCGTGAGCTATGAGAAAGCGCCACGCTTCCCGAAGG
GAGAAAGGCGGACAGGTATCCGGTAAGCGGCAGGGTCGGAACAGGAGAGCGCACGAGGGAGCTTCCAGGG
GGAAACGCCTGGTATCTTTATAGTCCTGTCGGGTTTCGCCACCTCTGACTTGAGCGTCGATTTTTGTGAT
GCTCGTCAGGGGGGCGGAGCCTATGGAAAAACGCCAGCAACGCGGCCTTTTTACGGTTCCTGGCCTTTTG
CTGGCCTTTTGCTCACATGTTCTTTCCTGCGTTATCCCCTGATTCTGTGGATAACCGTATTACCGCCTTT
GAGTGAGCTGATACCGCTCGCCGCAGCCGAACGACCGAGCGCAGCGAGTCAGTGAGCGAGGAAGCGGAAG
AGCGCCCAATACGCAAACCGCCTCTCCCCGCGCGTTGGCCGATTCATTAATGCAGCTGGCACGACAGGTT
TCCCGACTGGAAAGCGGGCAGTGAGCGCAACGCAATTAATGTGAGTTAGCTCACTCATTAGGCACCCCAG
GCTTTACACTTTATGCTTCCGGCTCGTATGTTGTGTGGAATTGTGAGCGGATAACAATTTCACACAGGAA
ACAGCTATGACCATGATTACGCCAAGCGCGCAATTAACCCTCACTAAAGGGAACAAAAGCTGGAGCTCGT
GACAGCCCTCCGAAGGAAGACTCTCCTCCGTGCGTCCTCGTCTTCACCGGTCGCGTTCCTGAAACGCAGA
TGTGCCTCGCGCCGCACTGCTCCGAACAATAAAGATTCTACAATACTAGCTTTTATGGTTATGAAGAGGA
AAAATTGGCAGTAACCTGGCCCCACAAACCTTCAAATGAACGAATCAAATTAACAACCATAGGATGATAA
TGCGATTAGTTTTTTAGCCTTATTTCTGGGGTAATTAATCAGCGAAGCGATGATTTTTGATCTATTAACG
GATATATAAATGCAAAAACTGCATAACCACTTTAACTAATACTTTCAACATTTTCGGTTTGTATTACTTC
TTATTCAAATGTAATAAAAGTATCAACAAAAAATTGTTAATATACCTCTATACTTTAACGTCAAGGAGAA
AAAACCCCGGATTCTAGAACTAGTGGATCCCCCGGGAAAAAAATGAGTTCCGAGACAGGCCCTGTAGCTG
TTGATCCCACTCTGAGGAGAAGAATTGAGCCCCACGAGTTTGAAGTCTTCTTTGACCCCCGGGAACTTCG
GAAAGAGACCTGTCTGCTGTATGAGATCAACTGGGGAGGAAGGCACAGCATCTGGCGACACACGAGCCAA
AACACCAACAAACACGTTGAAGTCAATTTCATAGAAAAATTTACTACAGAAAGATACTTTTGTCCAAACA
CCAGATGCTCCATTACCTGGTTCCTGTCCTGGAGTCCCTGTGGGGAGTGCTCCAGGGCCATTACAGAATT
TTTGAGCCGATACCCCCATGTAACTCTGTTTATTTATATAGCACGGCTTTATCACCACGCAGATCCTCGA
AATCGGCAAGGACTCAGGGACCTTATTAGCAGCGGTGTTACTATCCAGATCATGACGGAGCAAGAGTCTG
GCTACTGCTGGAGGAATTTTGTCAACTACTCCCCTTCGAATGAAGCTCATTGGCCAAGGTACCCCCATCT
GTGGGTGAGGCTGTACGTACTGGAACTCTACTGCATCATTTTAGGACTTCCACCCTGTTTAAATATTTTA
AGAAGAAAACAACCTCAACTCACGTTTTTCACGATTGCTCTTCAAAGCTGCCATTACCAAAGGCTACCAC
CCCACATCCTGTGGGCCACAGGGTTGAAACCAGCTCCAGCTCCAATGGACAAGAAGTACTCCATTGGGCT
CGCTATCGGCACAAACAGCGTCGGTTGGGCCGTCATTACGGACGAGTACAAGGTGCCGAGCAAAAAATTC
AAAGTTCTGGGCAATACCGATCGCCACAGCATAAAGAAGAACCTCATTGGCGCCCTCCTGTTCGACTCCG
GGGAGACGGCCGAAGCCACGCGGCTCAAAAGAACAGCACGGCGCAGATATACCCGCAGAAAGAATCGGAT
CTGCTACCTGCAGGAGATCTTTAGTAATGAGATGGCTAAGGTGGATGACTCTTTCTTCCATAGGCTGGAG
GAGTCCTTTTTGGTGGAGGAGGATAAAAAGCACGAGCGCCACCCAATCTTTGGCAATATCGTGGACGAGG
TGGCGTACCATGAAAAGTACCCAACCATATATCATCTGAGGAAGAAGCTTGTAGACAGTACTGATAAGGC
TGACTTGCGGTTGATCTATCTCGCGCTGGCGCATATGATCAAATTTCGGGGACACTTCCTCATCGAGGGG
GACCTGAACCCAGACAACAGCGATGTCGACAAACTCTTTATCCAACTGGTTCAGACTTACAATCAGCTTT
TCGAAGAGAACCCGATCAACGCATCCGGAGTTGACGCCAAAGCAATCCTGAGCGCTAGGCTGTCCAAATC
CCGGCGGCTCGAAAACCTCATCGCACAGCTCCCTGGGGAGAAGAAGAACGGCCTGTTTGGTAATCTTATC
GCCCTGTCACTCGGGCTGACCCCCAACTTTAAATCTAACTTCGACCTGGCCGAAGATGCCAAGCTTCAAC
TGAGCAAAGACACCTACGATGATGATCTCGACAATCTGCTGGCCCAGATCGGCGACCAGTACGCAGACCT
TTTTTTGGCGGCAAAGAACCTGTCAGACGCCATTCTGCTGAGTGATATTCTGCGAGTGAACACGGAGATC
ACCAAAGCTCCGCTGAGCGCTAGTATGATCAAGCGCTATGATGAGCACCACCAAGACTTGACTTTGCTGA
AGGCCCTTGTCAGACAGCAACTGCCTGAGAAGTACAAGGAAATTTTCTTCGATCAGTCTAAAAATGGCTA
CGCCGGATACATTGACGGCGGAGCAAGCCAGGAGGAATTTTACAAATTTATTAAGCCCATCTTGGAAAAA
ATGGACGGCACCGAGGAGCTGCTGGTAAAGCTTAACAGAGAAGATCTGTTGCGCAAACAGCGCACTTTCG
ACAATGGAAGCATCCCCCACCAGATTCACCTGGGCGAACTGCACGCTATCCTCAGGCGGCAAGAGGATTT
CTACCCCTTTTTGAAAGATAACAGGGAAAAGATTGAGAAAATCCTCACATTTCGGATACCCTACTATGTA
GGCCCCCTCGCCCGGGGAAATTCCAGATTCGCGTGGATGACTCGCAAATCAGAAGAGACCATCACTCCCT
GGAACTTCGAGGAAGTCGTGGATAAGGGGGCCTCTGCCCAGTCCTTCATCGAAAGGATGACTAACTTTGA
TAAAAATCTGCCTAACGAAAAGGTGCTTCCTAAACACTCTCTGCTGTACGAGTACTTCACAGTTTATAAC
GAGCTCACCAAGGTCAAATACGTCACAGAAGGGATGAGAAAGCCAGCATTCCTGTCTGGAGAGCAGAAGA
AAGCTATCGTGGACCTCCTCTTCAAGACGAACCGGAAAGTTACCGTGAAACAGCTCAAAGAAGACTATTT
CAAAAAGATTGAATGTTTCGACTCTGTTGAAATCAGCGGAGTGGAGGATCGCTTCAACGCATCCCTGGGA
ACGTATCACGATCTCCTGAAAATCATTAAAGACAAGGACTTCCTGGACAATGAGGAGAACGAGGACATTC
TTGAGGACATTGTCCTCACCCTTACGTTGTTTGAAGATAGGGAGATGATTGAAGAACGCTTGAAAACTTA
CGCTCATCTCTTCGACGACAAAGTCATGAAACAGCTCAAGAGGCGCCGATATACAGGATGGGGGCGGCTG
TCAAGAAAACTGATCAATGGGATCCGAGACAAGCAGAGTGGAAAGACAATCCTGGATTTTCTTAAGTCCG
ATGGATTTGCCAACCGGAACTTCATGCAGTTGATCCATGATGACTCTCTCACCTTTAAGGAGGACATCCA
GAAAGCACAAGTTTCTGGCCAGGGGGACAGTCTTCACGAGCACATCGCTAATCTTGCAGGTAGCCCAGCT
ATCAAAAAGGGAATACTGCAGACCGTTAAGGTCGTGGATGAACTCGTCAAAGTAATGGGAAGGCATAAGC
CCGAGAATATCGTTATCGAGATGGCCCGAGAGAACCAAACTACCCAGAAGGGACAGAAGAACAGTAGGGA
AAGGATGAAGAGGATTGAAGAGGGTATAAAAGAACTGGGGTCCCAAATCCTTAAGGAACACCCAGTTGAA
AACACCCAGCTTCAGAATGAGAAGCTCTACCTGTACTACCTGCAGAACGGCAGGGACATGTACGTGGATC
AGGAACTGGACATCAATCGGCTCTCCGACTACGACGTGGATCATATCGTGCCCCAGTCTTTTCTCAAAGA
TGATTCTATTGATAATAAAGTGTTGACAAGATCCGATAAAAATAGAGGGAAGAGTGATAACGTCCCCTCA
GAAGAAGTTGTCAAGAAAATGAAAAATTATTGGCGGCAGCTGCTGAACGCCAAACTGATCACACAACGGA
AGTTCGATAATCTGACTAAGGCTGAACGAGGTGGCCTGTCTGAGTTGGATAAAGCCGGCTTCATCAAAAG
GCAGCTTGTTGAGACACGCCAGATCACCAAGCACGTGGCCCAAATTCTCGATTCACGCATGAACACCAAG
TACGATGAAAATGACAAACTGATTCGAGAGGTGAAAGTTATTACTCTGAAGTCTAAGCTGGTCTCAGATT
TCAGAAAGGACTTTCAGTTTTATAAGGTGAGAGAGATCAACAATTACCACCATGCGCATGATGCCTACCT
GAATGCAGTGGTAGGCACTGCACTTATCAAAAAATATCCCAAGCTTGAATCTGAATTTGTTTACGGAGAC
TATAAAGTGTACGATGTTAGGAAAATGATCGCAAAGTCTGAGCAGGAAATAGGCAAGGCCACCGCTAAGT
ACTTCTTTTACAGCAATATTATGAATTTTTTCAAGACCGAGATTACACTGGCCAATGGAGAGATTCGGAA
GCGACCACTTATCGAAACAAACGGAGAAACAGGAGAAATCGTGTGGGACAAGGGTAGGGATTTCGCGACA
GTCCGGAAGGTCCTGTCCATGCCGCAGGTGAACATCGTTAAAAAGACCGAAGTACAGACCGGAGGCTTCT
CCAAGGAAAGTATCCTCCCGAAAAGGAACAGCGACAAGCTGATCGCACGCAAAAAAGATTGGGACCCCAA
GAAATACGGCGGATTCGATTCTCCTACAGTCGCTTACAGTGTACTGGTTGTGGCCAAAGTGGAGAAAGGG
AAGTCTAAAAAACTCAAAAGCGTCAAGGAACTGCTGGGCATCACAATCATGGAGCGATCAAGCTTCGAAA
AAAACCCCATCGACTTTCTCGAGGCGAAAGGATATAAAGAGGTCAAAAAAGACCTCATCATTAAGCTTCC
CAAGTACTCTCTCTTTGAGCTTGAAAACGGCCGGAAACGAATGCTCGCTAGTGCGGGCGAGCTGCAGAAA
GGTAACGAGCTGGCACTGCCCTCTAAATACGTTAATTTCTTGTATCTGGCCAGCCACTATGAAAAGCTCA
AAGGGTCTCCCGAAGATAATGAGCAGAAGCAGCTGTTCGTGGAACAACACAAACACTACCTTGATGAGAT
CATCGAGCAAATAAGCGAATTCTCCAAAAGAGTGATCCTCGCCGACGCTAACCTCGATAAGGTGCTTTCT
GCTTACAATAAGCACAGGGATAAGCCCATCAGGGAGCAGGCAGAAAACATTATCCACTTGTTTACTCTGA
CCAACTTGGGCGCGCCTGCAGCCTTCAAGTACTTCGACACCACCATAGACAGAAAGCGGTACACCTCTAC
AAAGGAGGTCCTGGACGCCACACTGATTCATCAGTCAATTACGGGGCTCTATGAAACAAGAATCGACCTC
TCTCAGCTCGGTGGAGACTCTGGTGGTTCAACTAATTTATCTGATATTATTGAAAAAGAAACAGGTAAAC
AATTAGTTATTCAAGAATCAATTTTAATGTTGCCAGAAGAAGTTGAAGAAGTTATTGGTAATAAACCAGA
ATCTGATATTTTAGTTCATACTGCTTATGATGAATCTACTGATGAAAATGTTATGTTATTGACTTCAGAT
GCTCCAGAATATAAACCATGGGCTTTAGTTATTCAAGATTCTAATGGTGAAAATAAAATTAAAATGTTGT
CTGGTGGTTCACCCAAGAAGAAGAGGAAGGTGTGATCTCTTCTCGAGTCATGTAATTAGTTATGTCACGC
TTACATTCACGCCCTCCCCCCACATCCGCTCTAACCGAAAAGGAAGGAGTTAGACAACCTGAAGTCTAGG
TCCCTATTTATTTTTTTATAGTTATGTTAGTATTAAGAACGTTATTTATATTTCAAATTTTTCTTTTTTT
TCTGTACAGACGCGTGTACGCATGTAACATTATACTGAAAACCTTGCTTGAGAAGGTTTTGGGACGCTCG
AAGGCTTTAATTTGCGGCCGGTACCCAATTCGCCCTATAGTGAGTCGTATTACGCGCGCTCACTGGCCGT
CGTTTTACAACGTCGTGACTGGGAAAACCCTGGCGTTACCCAACTTAATCGCCTTGCAGCACATCCCCCT
TTCGCCAGCTGGCGTAATAGCGAAGAGGCCCGCACCGATCGCCCTTCCCAACAGTTGCGCAGCCTGAATG
GCGAATGG
[124 nt withheld, positions 7079-7202]
C
[91 nt withheld, positions 7204-7294]
A
[49 nt withheld, positions 7296-7344]
CCTTTGACGTTGGAGTCCACGTTCTTT
[37 nt withheld, positions 7372-7408]
ACCCTATCTCGGTCTATTCTTTTGATTTATAAGGGATTTTGCCGATTTCGGCCTATTGGTTAAAAAATGA
GCTGATTTAACAAAAATTTAACGCGAATTTTAACAAAATATTAACGCTTACAATTTCCTGATGCGGTATT
TTCTCCTTACGCATCTGTGCGGTATTTCACACCGCATATCGACCGGTCGAGGAGAACTTCTAGTATATCT
ACATACCTAATATTATTGCCTTATTAAAAATGGAATCCCAACAATTACATCAAAATCCACATTCTCTTCA
AAATCAATTGTCCTGTACTTCCTTGTTCATGTGTGTTCAAAAACGTTATATTTATAGGATAATTATACTC
TATTTCTCAACAAGTAATTGGTTGTTTGGCCGAGCGGTCTAAGGCGCCTGATTCAAGAAATATCTTGACC
GCAGTTAACTGTGGGAATACTCAGGTATCGTAAGATGCAAGAGTTCGAATCTCTTAGCAACCATTATTTT
TTTCCTCAACATAACGAGAACACACAGGGGCGCTATCGCACAGAATCAAATTCGATGACTGGAAATTTTT
TGTTAATTTCAGAGGTCGCCTGACGCATATACCTTTTTCAACTGAAAAATTGGGAGAAAAAGGAAAGGTG
AGAGCGCCGGAACCGGCTTTTCATATAGAATAGAGAAGCGTTCATGACTAAATGCTTGCATCACAATACT
TGAAGTTGACAATATTATTTAAGGACCTATTGTTTTTTCCAATAGGTGGTTAGCAATCGTCTTACTTTCT
AACTTTTCTTACCTTTTACATTTCAGCAATATATATATATATATTTCAAGGATATACCATTCTAATGTCT
GCCCCTAAGAAGATCGTCGTTTTGCCAGGTGACCACGTTGGTCAAGAAATCACAGCCGAAGCCATTAAGG
TTCTTAAAGCTATTTCTGATGTTCGTTCCAATGTCAAGTTCGATTTCGAAAATCATTTAATTGGTGGTGC
TGCTATCGATGCTACAGGTGTTCCACTTCCAGATGAGGCGCTGGAAGCCTCCAAGAAGGCTGATGCCGTT
TTGTTAGGTGCTGTGGGTGGTCCTAAATGGGGTACCGGTAGTGTTAGACCTGAACAAGGTTTACTAAAAA
TCCGTAAAGAACTTCAATTGTACGCCAACTTAAGACCATGTAACTTTGCATCCGACTCTCTTTTAGACTT
ATCTCCAATCAAGCCACAATTTGCTAAAGGTACTGACTTCGTTGTTGTCAGAGAATTAGTGGGAGGTATT
TACTTTGGTAAGAGAAAGGAAGACGATGGTGATGGTGTCGCTTGGGATAGTGAACAATACACCGTTCCAG
AAGTGCAAAGAATCACAAGAATGGCCGCTTTCATGGCCCTACAACATGAGCCACCATTGCCTATTTGGTC
CTTGGATAAAGCTAATGTTTTGGCCTCTTCAAGATTATGGAGAAAAACTGTGGAGGAAACCATCAAGAAC
GAATTCCCTACATTGAAGGTTCAACATCAATTGATTGATTCTGCCGCCATGATCCTAGTTAAGAACCCAA
CCCACCTAAATGGTATTATAATCACCAGCAACATGTTTGGTGATATCATCTCCGATGAAGCCTCCGTTAT
CCCAGGTTCCTTGGGTTTGTTGCCATCTGCGTCCTTGGCCTCTTTGCCAGACAAGAACACCGCATTTGGT
TTGTACGAACCATGCCACGGTTCTGCTCCAGATTTGCCAAAGAATAAGGTCAACCCTATCGCCACTATCT
TGTCTGCTGCAATGATGTTGAAATTGTCATTGAACTTGCCTGAAGAAGGTAAGGCCATTGAAGATGCAGT
TAAAAAGGTTTTGGATGCAGGTATCAGAACTGGTGATTTAGGTGGTTCCAACAGTACCACCGAAGTCGGT
GATGCTGTCGCCGAAGAAGTTAAGAAAATCCTTGCTTAAAAAGATTCTCTTTTTTTATGATATTTGTACA
TAAACTTTATAAATGAAATTCATAATAGAAACGACACGAAATTACAAAATGGAATATGTTCATAGGGTAG
ACGAAACTATATACGCAATCTACATACATTTATCAAGAAGGAGAAAAAGGAGGATGTAAAGGAATACAGG
TAAGCAAATTGATACTAATGGCTCAACGTGATAAGGAAAAAGAATTGCACTTTAACATTAATATTGACAA
GGAGGAGGGCACCACACAAAAAGTTAGGTGTAACAGAAAATCATGAAACTATGATTCCTAATTTATATAT
TGGAGGATTTTCTCTAAAAAAAAAAAAATACAACAAATAAAAAACACTCAATGACCTGACCATTTGATGG
AGTTTAAGTCAATACCTTCTTGAACCATTTCCCATAATGGTGAAAGTTCCCTCAAGAATTTTACTCTGTC
AGAAACGGCCTTAACGACGTAGTCGATATGGTGCACTCTCAGTACAATCTGCTCTGATGCCGCATAGTTA
AGCCAGCCCCGACACCCGCCAACACCCGCTGACGCGCCCTGACGGGCTTGTCTGCTCCCGGCATCCGCTT
ACAGACAAGCTGTGACCGTCTCCGGGAGCTGCATGTGTCAGAGGTTTTCACCGTCATCACCGAAACGCGC
GAGACGAAAGGGCCTCGTGATACGCCTATTTTTATAGGTTAATGTCATGATAATAATGGTTTCTTAGGAC
GGATCGCTTGCCTGTAACTTACACGCGCCTCGTATCTTTTAATGATGGAATAATTTGGGAATTTACTCTG
TGTTTATTTATTTTTATGTTTTGTATTTGGATTTTAGAAAGTAAATAAAGAAGGTAGAAGAGTTACGGAA
TGAAGAAAAAAAAATAAACAAAGGTTTAAAAAATTTCAACAAAAAGCGTACTTTACATATATATTTATTA
GACAAGAAAAGCAGATTAAATAGATATACATTCGATTAACGATAAGTAAAATGTAAAATCACAGGATTTT
CGTGTGTGGTCTTCTACACAGACAAGATGAAACAATTCGGCATTAATACCTGAGAGCAGGAAGAGCAAGA
TAAAAGGTAGTATTTGTTGGCGATCCCCCTAGAGTCTTTTACATCTTCGGAAAACAAAAACTATTTTTTC
TTTAATTTCTTTTTTTACTTTCTATTTTTAATTTATATATTTATATTAAAAAATTTAAATTATAATTATT
TTTATAGCACGTGATGAAAAGGACCCAGGTGGCACTTTTCGGGGAAATGTGCGCGGAACCCCTATTTGTT
TATTTTTCTAAATACATTCAAATATGTATCCGCTCATGAGACAATAACCCTGATAAATGCTTCAATAATA
TTGAAAAAGGAAGAGTATGAGTATTCAACATTTCCGTGTCGCCCTTATTCCCTTTTTTGCGGCATTTTGC
CTTCCTGTTTTTGCTCACCCAGAAACGCTGGTGAAAGTAAAAGATGCTGAAGATCAGTTGGGTGCACGAG
TGGGTTACATCGAACTGGATCTCAACAGCGGTAAGATCCTTGAGAGTTTTCGCCCCGAAGAACGTTTTCC
AATGATGAGCACTTTTAAAGTTCTGCTATGTGGCGCGGTATTATCCCGTATTGACGCCGGGCAAGAGCAA
CTCGGTCGCCGCATACACTATTCTCAGAATGACTTGGTTGAGTACTCACCAGTCACAGAAAAGCATCTTA
CGGATGGCATGACAGTAAGAGAATTATGCAGTGCTGCCATAACCATGAGTGATAACACTGCGGCCAACTT
ACTTCTGACAACGATCGGAGGACCGAAGGAGCTAACCGCTTTTTTGCACAACATGGGGGATCATGTAACT
CGCCTTGATCGTTGGGAACCGGAGCTGAATGAAGCCATACCAAACGACGAGCGTGACACCACGATGCCTG
TAGCAATGGCAACAACGTTGCGCAAACTATTAACTGGCGAACTACTTACTCTAGCTTCCCGGCAACAATT
AATAGACTGGATGGAGGCGGATAAAGTTGCAGGACCACTTCTGCGCTCGGCCCTTCCGGCTGGCTGGTTT
ATTGCTGATAAATCTGGAGCCGGTGAGCGTGGGTCTCGCGGTATCATTGCAGCACTGGGGCCAGATGGTA
AGCCCTCCCGTATCGTAGTTATCTACACGACGGGGAGTCAGGCAACTATGGATGAACGAAATAGACAGAT
CGCTGAGATAGGTGCCTCACTGATTAAGCATTGGTAACTGTCAGACCAAGTTTACTCATATATACTTTAG
ATTGATTTAAAACTTCATTTTTAATTTAAAAGGATCTAGGTGAAGATCCTTTTTGATAATCTCATGACCA
AAATCCCTTAACGTGAGTTTTCGTTCCACTGAGCGTCAGACCCCGTAGAAAAGATCAAAGGATCTTC
Features (pLannotate 1.2.2; 25 found; start..end, strand, type, name):
      1..589     +  rep_origin     ori: high-copy-number ColE1/pMB1/pBR322/pUC origin of replication
    772..864     +  CDS            lacI (fragment): lac repressor; lacI; The lac repressor binds to the lac operator to inhibit transcription in E. coli. This inhibition can be relieved by adding lactose or isopropyl-β-D-thiogalactopyranoside (IPTG).
    877..898     +  protein_bind   CAP binding site: CAP binding activates transcription in the presence of cAMP. E. coli catabolite activator protein
    913..943     +  promoter       lac promoter: promoter for the E. coli lac operon
    947..969     +  protein_bind   lac operator (fragment): The lac repressor binds to the lac operator to inhibit transcription in E. coli. This inhibition can be relieved by adding lactose or isopropyl-β-D-thiogalactopyranoside (IPTG). lac repressor encoded by lacI
   1012..1030    +  promoter       T3 promoter: promoter for bacteriophage T3 RNA polymerase
   1049..1468    +  promoter       GAL1 promoter: S. cerevisiae GAL1; inducible promoter, regulated by Gal4
   1483..1506    +  misc_feature   MCS (fragment): pBluescript multiple cloning site
   1513..2199    +  CDS            Apobec1: ABEC1_RAT - Experimental evidence at protein level: Swiss-Prot protein existence level 1. Catalytic component of the apolipoprotein B mRNA editing enzyme complex which is responsible for the postranscriptional editing of a CAA codon for Gln to a UAA codon for stop in the APOB mRNA. May also play a role in the epigenetic regulation of gene expression by participating in DNA demethylation. From Rattus norvegicus (Rat).
   2215..6318    +  CDS            Cas9: Cas9 (Csn1) endonuclease from the Streptococcus pyogenes Type II CRISPR/Cas system generates RNA-guided double strand breaks in DNA
   6331..6579    +  CDS            UGI: UNGI_BPPB2 - Experimental evidence at protein level: Swiss-Prot protein existence level 1. This protein binds specifically and reversibly to the host uracil-DNA glycosylase, preventing removal of uracil residues from PBS2 DNA by the host uracil-excision repair system. From Bacillus phage PBS2 (Bacteriophage PBS2).
   6628..6875    +  terminator     CYC1 terminator: S. cerevisiae CYC1; transcription terminator for CYC1
   6894..6912    -  promoter       T7 promoter: promoter for bacteriophage T7 RNA polymerase
   6920..7075    +  CDS            lacZα (fragment): LacZα fragment of β-galactosidase; lacZ fragment
   7079..7507    +  rep_origin     f1 ori (sequence partly withheld): f1 bacteriophage origin of replication; arrow indicates direction of (+) strand synthesis
   7535..7587    -  misc_feature   bom (fragment): basis of mobility region from pBR322
   7618..7695    +  CDS            YO192_YEAST (fragment): Experimental evidence at protein level: Swiss-Prot protein existence level 1. From Saccharomyces cerevisiae (strain ATCC 204508 / S288c) (Baker's yeast).
   7835..8242    +  promoter       LEU2 promoter: S. cerevisiae LEU2
   8243..9337    +  CDS            LEU2: 3-isopropylmalate dehydrogenase, required for leucine biosynthesis; S. cerevisiae LEU2; yeast auxotrophic marker
   9699..9815    -  CDS            NFS1 (fragment): NFS1_YEAST - Also known as SPL1 From Saccharomyces cerevisiae (strain ATCC 204508 / S288c) (Baker's yeast).
   9814..9864    -  misc_feature   bom (fragment): basis of mobility region from pBR322
   9966..10001   -  CDS            rop (fragment): Rop protein, which maintains plasmids at low copy number; rop
  10070..10573   -  misc_feature   CEN/ARS: S. cerevisiae CEN6 centromere fused to an autonomously replicating sequence
  10610..10714   +  promoter       AmpR promoter: bla
  10715..11575   +  CDS            AmpR: β-lactamase; bla; confers resistance to ampicillin, carbenicillin, and related antibiotics
