[The description below was written by a language model from this plasmid's Addgene catalogue record and pLannotate feature annotations shown in this document.]
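Description:
pJT23_GalL_BE-PAPAP is an 11.7 kb yeast–E. coli shuttle plasmid for expressing a cytosine base editor in yeast cells. It is built on the p415 backbone, derived from a p415-GalL-Cas9-CYC1t parent. In E. coli it replicates from a high-copy ColE1/pUC-type origin under ampicillin selection (AmpR). In yeast a CEN/ARS element (CEN6 centromere fused to an autonomously replicating sequence) provides stable, low-copy maintenance, and the LEU2 marker under its own promoter allows selection in leucine auxotrophs. An f1 origin and remnants of the pBluescript-style lac/lacZα region and multiple cloning site are also present. T3 and T7 promoter sequences flank the expression cassette and serve as sequencing primer sites.

The payload is a roughly 5.1 kb fusion gene, BE-PAPAP. It reads rat APOBEC1 cytidine deaminase, a short PAPAP linker, Streptococcus pyogenes Cas9 carrying the D10A mutation (a nickase), the uracil-DNA glycosylase inhibitor UGI from Bacillus phage PBS2, and a nuclear localisation signal. Expression is driven by the galactose-inducible GalL promoter, which the feature table annotates as a GAL1 promoter regulated by Gal4, and transcription ends at the CYC1 terminator. In such editors, the Cas9 nickase directs the deaminase to a guide RNA-specified site, where it converts cytosine to uracil. UGI blocks uracil excision, so the change is fixed as a C-to-T substitution.

No guide RNA cassette is annotated on this plasmid, so the guide presumably has to be supplied separately. The associated publication concerns engineering high-precision base editors for single-nucleotide replacement, which suggests the PAPAP linker is one such design variant, although the record does not describe its specific effect.
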