Addgene plasmid #143486: pJT23_GalL_BE-PAPAP
Purpose: Expresses BE-PAPAP in yeast cells
Depositing lab: Ralph Bock. Depositing organization: Max Planck Institute of Molecular Plant Physiology. Publication: Engineering of high-precision base editors for site-specific single nucleotide replacement. Tan J, Zhang F, Karcher D, Bock R. Nat Commun. 2019 Jan 25;10(1):439. doi: 10.1038/s41467-018-08034-8. PubMed 30683865.
Backbone
  Vector backbone: p415
  Backbone manufacturer: p415-GalL-Cas9-CYC1t (Plasmid #43804)
  Vector type: Yeast Expression, CRISPR
  Selectable markers: LEU2
Growth in bacteria
  Bacterial resistance: Ampicillin, 100 μg/mL
  Growth temperature: 37°C
  Growth strain: DH5alpha
  Copy number: High Copy
Gene/Insert
  Gene/Insert name: BE-PAPAP (alt name: rAPOBEC1-PAPAP-Cas9n-UGI-NLS)
  Species: Bacillus phage PBS2, Rattus norvegicus(rat), Streptococcus pyogenes
  Insert size (bp): 5103
  Mutation: spCas9(D10A)
  Promoter: GalL
  Cloning method: Gibson Cloning
  Sequencing primers: 5′ T3 promoter; 3′ T7 promoter
Terms and licenses: Academic/Nonprofit Terms; Industry Terms: Not Available to Industry
How to cite: pJT23_GalL_BE-PAPAP was a gift from Ralph Bock (Addgene plasmid # 143486 ; http://n2t.net/addgene:143486 ; RRID:Addgene_143486)
